LOCUS       Exported 12781 bp ds-DNA circular SYN 12-MAY-2021
DEFINITION  CRISPRi plasmid for HSP90 depletion in Candida albicans. Contains
            dCas9-Mxi1 and NEUT5L integration site and an sgRNA targeting -112
            bp upstream of HSP90 start codon.
ACCESSION   .
VERSION     .
KEYWORDS    pRS267
SOURCE      synthetic DNA construct
  ORGANISM  synthetic DNA construct
REFERENCE   1 (bases 1 to 12781)
  AUTHORS   Wensing L, Sharma J, Uthayakumar D, Proteau Y, Chavez A, Shapiro RS
  TITLE     A CRISPR Interference Platform for Efficient Genetic Repression in
            Candida albicans.
  JOURNAL   mSphere. 2019 Feb 13;4(1). pii: 4/1/e00002-19. doi:
            10.1128/mSphere.00002-19.
  PUBMED    30760609
REFERENCE   2 (bases 1 to 12781)
  AUTHORS   .
  TITLE     Direct Submission
  JOURNAL   Exported May 12, 2021 from SnapGene Server 1.1.58
            http://www.snapgene.com
FEATURES             Location/Qualifiers
     source          1..12781
                     /organism="synthetic DNA construct"
                     /mol_type="other DNA"
     promoter        27..131
                     /gene="bla"
                     /label=AmpR promoter
     CDS             132..992
                     /codon_start=1
                     /gene="bla"
                     /product="beta-lactamase"
                     /label=AmpR
                     /note="confers resistance to ampicillin, carbenicillin, and
                     related antibiotics"
                     /translation="MSIQHFRVALIPFFAAFCLPVFAHPETLVKVKDAEDQLGARVGYI
                     ELDLNSGKILESFRPEERFPMMSTFKVLLCGAVLSRIDAGQEQLGRRIHYSQNDLVEYS
                     PVTEKHLTDGMTVRELCSAAISMSDNTAANLLLTTIGGPKELTAFFHNMGDHVTRLDRW
                     EPELNEAIPNDERDTTMPVAMATTLRKLLTGELLTLASRQQLIDWMEADKVAGPLLRSA
                     LPAGWFIADKSGAGERGSRGIIAALGPDGKPSRIVVIYTTGSQATMDERNRQIAEIGAS
                     LIKHW"
     primer_bind     complement(350..369)
                     /label=Amp-R
                     /note="Ampicillin resistance gene, reverse primer"
     rep_origin      1163..1751
                     /direction=RIGHT
                     /label=ori
                     /note="high-copy-number ColE1/pMB1/pBR322/pUC origin of
                     replication"
     primer_bind     1905..1922
                     /label=L4440
                     /note="L4440 vector, forward primer"
     promoter        2075..2105
                     /label=lac promoter
                     /note="promoter for the E. coli lac operon"
     protein_bind    2113..2129
                     /label=lac operator
                     /bound_moiety="lac repressor encoded by lacI"
                     /note="The lac repressor binds to the lac operator to
                     inhibit transcription in E. coli. This inhibition can be
                     relieved by adding lactose or
                     isopropyl-beta-D-thiogalactopyranoside (IPTG)."
     primer_bind     2118..2140
                     /label=M13/pUC Reverse
                     /note="In lacZ gene"
     primer_bind     2137..2153
                     /label=M13 rev
                     /note="common sequencing primer, one of multiple similar
                     variants"
     primer_bind     2137..2153
                     /label=M13 Reverse
                     /note="In lacZ gene. Also called M13-rev"
     promoter        2174..2192
                     /label=T3 promoter
                     /note="promoter for bacteriophage T3 RNA polymerase"
     CDS             3237..7340
                     /codon_start=1
                     /product="catalytically dead mutant of the Cas9
                     endonuclease from the Streptococcus pyogenes Type II
                     CRISPR/Cas system"
                     /label=dCas9
                     /note="RNA-guided DNA-binding protein that lacks
                     endonuclease activity due to the D10A mutation in the RuvC
                     catalytic domain and the N863A mutation in the HNH
                     catalytic domain"
                     /translation="MDKKYSIGLAIGTNSVGWAVITDEYKVPSKKFKVLGNTDRHSIKK
                     NLIGALLFDSGETAEATRLKRTARRRYTRRKNRICYLQEIFSNEMAKVDDSFFHRLEES
                     FLVEEDKKHERHPIFGNIVDEVAYHEKYPTIYHLRKKLVDSTDKADLRLIYLALAHMIK
                     FRGHFLIEGDLNPDNSDVDKLFIQLVQTYNQLFEENPINASGVDAKAILSARLSKSRRL
                     ENLIAQLPGEKKNGLFGNLIALSLGLTPNFKSNFDLAEDAKLQLSKDTYDDDLDNLLAQ
                     IGDQYADLFLAAKNLSDAILLSDILRVNTEITKAPLSASMIKRYDEHHQDLTLLKALVR
                     QQLPEKYKEIFFDQSKNGYAGYIDGGASQEEFYKFIKPILEKMDGTEELLVKLNREDLL
                     RKQRTFDNGSIPHQIHLGELHAILRRQEDFYPFLKDNREKIEKILTFRIPYYVGPLARG
                     NSRFAWMTRKSEETITPWNFEEVVDKGASAQSFIERMTNFDKNLPNEKVLPKHSLLYEY
                     FTVYNELTKVKYVTEGMRKPAFLSGEQKKAIVDLLFKTNRKVTVKQLKEDYFKKIECFD
                     SVEISGVEDRFNASLGTYHDLLKIIKDKDFLDNEENEDILEDIVLTLTLFEDREMIEER
                     LKTYAHLFDDKVMKQLKRRRYTGWGRLSRKLINGIRDKQSGKTILDFLKSDGFANRNFM
                     QLIHDDSLTFKEDIQKAQVSGQGDSLHEHIANLAGSPAIKKGILQTVKVVDELVKVMGR
                     HKPENIVIEMARENQTTQKGQKNSRERMKRIEEGIKELGSQILKEHPVENTQLQNEKLY
                     LYYLQNGRDMYVDQELDINRLSDYDVDHIVPQSFLKDDSIDNKVLTRSDKARGKSDNVP
                     SEEVVKKMKNYWRQLLNAKLITQRKFDNLTKAERGGLSELDKAGFIKRQLVETRQITKH
                     VAQILDSRMNTKYDENDKLIREVKVITLKSKLVSDFRKDFQFYKVREINNYHHAHDAYL
                     NAVVGTALIKKYPKLESEFVYGDYKVYDVRKMIAKSEQEIGKATAKYFFYSNIMNFFKT
                     EITLANGEIRKRPLIETNGETGEIVWDKGRDFATVRKVLSMPQVNIVKKTEVQTGGFSK
                     ESILPKRNSDKLIARKKDWDPKKYGGFDSPTVAYSVLVVAKVEKGKSKKLKSVKELLGI
                     TIMERSSFEKNPIDFLEAKGYKEVKKDLIIKLPKYSLFELENGRKRMLASAGELQKGNE
                     LALPSKYVNFLYLASHYEKLKGSPEDNEQKQLFVEQHKHYLDEIIEQISEFSKRVILAD
                     ANLDKVLSAYNKHRDKPIREQAENIIHLFTLTNLGAPAAFKYFDTTIDRKRYTSTKEVL
                     DATLIHQSITGLYETRIDLSQLGGD"
     CDS             7353..7373
                     /codon_start=1
                     /product="nuclear localization signal of SV40 (simian virus
                     40) large T antigen"
                     /label=SV40 NLS
                     /translation="PKKKRKV"
     terminator      8671..8868
                     /label=TEF terminator
                     /note="Ashbya gossypii TEF terminator"
     promoter        complement(9469..9812)
                     /label=TEF promoter
                     /note="Ashbya gossypii TEF promoter"
     primer_bind     complement(10766..10785)
                     /label=T7
                     /note="T7 promoter, forward primer"
     promoter        complement(10767..10785)
                     /label=T7 promoter
                     /note="promoter for bacteriophage T7 RNA polymerase"
     primer_bind     complement(10792..10809)
                     /label=M13 Forward
                     /note="In lacZ gene. Also called M13-F20 or M13 (-21)
                     Forward"
     primer_bind     complement(10792..10808)
                     /label=M13 fwd
                     /note="common sequencing primer, one of multiple similar
                     variants"
     primer_bind     complement(10801..10823)
                     /label=M13/pUC Forward
                     /note="In lacZ gene"
     primer_bind     complement(11037..11056)
                     /label=F1ori-R
                     /note="F1 origin, reverse primer"
     misc_RNA        complement(11093..11167)
                     /label=gRNA scaffold
                     /note="guide RNA scaffold for the Streptococcus pyogenes
                     CRISPR/Cas9 system"
     primer_bind     12623..12644
                     /label=F1ori-F
                     /note="F1 origin, forward primer"
ORIGIN
        1 caggtggcac ttttcgggga aatgtgcgcg gaacccctat ttgtttattt ttctaaatac
       61 attcaaatat gtatccgctc atgagacaat aaccctgata aatgcttcaa taatattgaa
      121 aaaggaagag tatgagtatt caacatttcc gtgtcgccct tattcccttt tttgcggcat
      181 tttgccttcc tgtttttgct cacccagaaa cgctggtgaa agtaaaagat gctgaagatc
      241 agttgggtgc acgagtgggt tacatcgaac tggatctcaa cagcggtaag atccttgaga
      301 gttttcgccc cgaagaacgt tttccaatga tgagcacttt taaagttctg ctatgtggcg
      361 cggtattatc ccgtattgac gccgggcaag agcaactcgg tcgccgcata cactattctc
      421 agaatgactt ggttgagtac tcaccagtca cagaaaagca tcttacggat ggcatgacag
      481 taagagaatt atgcagtgct gccataagca tgagtgataa cactgcggcc aacttacttc
      541 tgacaacgat cggaggaccg aaggagctaa ccgctttttt tcacaacatg ggggatcatg
      601 taactcgcct tgatcgttgg gaaccggagc tgaatgaagc cataccaaac gacgagcgtg
      661 acaccacgat gcctgtagca atggcaacaa cgttgcgcaa actattaact ggcgaactac
      721 ttactctagc ttcccggcaa caattaatag actggatgga ggcggataaa gttgcaggac
      781 cacttctgcg ctcggccctt ccggctggct ggtttattgc tgataaatct ggagccggtg
      841 agcgtgggtc tcgcggtatc attgcagcac tggggccaga tggtaagccc tcccgtatcg
      901 tagttatcta cacgacgggc agtcaggcaa ctatggatga acgaaataga cagatcgctg
      961 agataggtgc ctcactgatt aagcattggt aactgtcaga ccaagtttac tcatatatac
     1021 tttagattga tttaaaactt catttttaat ttaaaaggat ctaggtgaag atcctttttg
     1081 ataatctcat gaccaaaatc ccttaacgtg agttttcgtt ccactgagcg tcagaccccg
     1141 tagaaaagat caaaggatct tcttgagatc ctttttttct gcgcgtaatc tgctgcttgc
     1201 aaacaaaaaa accaccgcta ccagcggtgg tttgtttgcc ggatcaagag ctaccaactc
     1261 tttttccgaa ggtaactggc ttcagcagag cgcagatacc aaatactgtc cttctagtgt
     1321 agccgtagtt aggccaccac ttcaagaact ctgtagcacc gcctacatac ctcgctctgc
     1381 taatcctgtt accagtggct gctgccagtg gcgataagtc gtgtcttacc gggttggact
     1441 caagacgata gttaccggat aaggcgcagc ggtcgggctg aacggggggt tcgtgcacac
     1501 agcccagctt ggagcgaacg acctacaccg aactgagata cctacagcgt gagcattgag
     1561 aaagcgccac gcttcccgaa gggagaaagg cggacaggta tccggtaagc ggcagggtcg
     1621 gaacaggaga gcgcacgagg gagcttccag gggggaacgc ctggtatctt tatagtcctg
     1681 tcgggtttcg ccacctctga cttgagcgtc gatttttgtg atgctcgtca ggggggccga
     1741 gcctatggaa aaacgccagc aacgcggcct ttttacggtt cctggccttt tgctggcctt
     1801 ttgctcacat gttctttcct gcgttatccc ctgattctgt ggataaccgt attaccgcct
     1861 ttgagtgagc tgataccgct cgccgcagcc gaacgaccga gcgcagcgag tcagtgagcg
     1921 aggaagcgta agagcgccca atacgcaaac cgcctctccc cgcgcgttgg ccgattcatt
     1981 aatgcagctg gcacgacagg tttcccgact ggaaagcggg cagtgagcgc aacgcaatta
     2041 atgtgagtta cctcactcat taggcacccc aggctttaca ctttatgctt ccggctccta
     2101 tgttgtgtgg aattgtgagc ggataacaat ttcacacagg aaacagctat gaccatgatt
     2161 acgccaagct cggaattaac cctcactaaa gggaacaaaa gctgaattgg agggtaccag
     2221 agctattaag atcaccagcc tcgtttataa taaacttagt ctaatatttc ttttggacca
     2281 aaatagaact gttctcaggt ggcaaaaaac agcttaaagt ctgtgttaaa aaaagatctc
     2341 ggctatgcca atcaaaaagg agtgacatta ttatgtaaaa gaagaaatgt tgtaattccg
     2401 cgaaacaaca attttaatgc ttactgtgcc gccaccaata tcctatggcc aaggggcctt
     2461 taaacatgcc acggaaatat acagtcaaag taaacctact atgtctttag agccttcagg
     2521 atcaattgtt tttaaatgaa tgactgcaaa actagaaaag tagcctctta cataagcaag
     2581 tcatttgtac accgagagtt tagtaaccag tgaagcaagt atatctggca aacctgaaac
     2641 ttatctgtga attataaagc tcataagtaa aaagtgtaga aaagaagata aggcacacca
     2701 aatacaaatt tgcaacagta caacgaatat ttcagcgtca aaactagaga ataataaaga
     2761 aaacgatctt ttcaaaaaga aaaaaccttt tagttttcct ttgttgttgt tgtgggtgtg
     2821 tgctatttat attatatagt ttactcgtaa taccataaaa tattcggttt gattaggtta
     2881 ttttaataag ctaatttgtt ttctaatcgt gtaatttatg ctgtgtatat taagtagtgt
     2941 gtgtgcactg cccaaaaatg tttgttgttt atagtcggtt aaagagaaaa aagaaaaaaa
     3001 gatccataca cacacgttaa ttagttgttc aacgtaatac acttatattt tgttcttatt
     3061 tgctttcggt cgctgttctc accaggattt attgccaacg aaacaatttt tttttatata
     3121 ttttcagatt tttctttttt tcctttcctt tccttttcta attttcactc ctggttttct
     3181 ttctttctta gaaacattat ctcgatatta atattaaaaa aatataatca ttcaaaatgg
     3241 ataaaaaata ctccataggt ttggccattg gaaccaattc agttggatgg gctgtaatca
     3301 ctgatgaata taaggttcct tctaaaaagt tcaaagtttt aggaaatact gatagacact
     3361 ccattaaaaa gaatttaatt ggtgccttgt tgtttgacag tggtgaaaca gctgaagcaa
     3421 ctcgtttgaa aagaacagct agaagaagat ataccagaag aaagaacaga atttgttact
     3481 tgcaagaaat cttttctaat gaaatggcaa aggttgatga ttcttttttt catagattgg
     3541 aagaaagttt cttagttgaa gaagataaga aacatgaaag acatccaatc tttggtaata
     3601 ttgtagatga agtggcttac cacgaaaaat atcctacaat ttatcatttg agaaaaaaat
     3661 tagttgactc cactgataaa gctgacttaa gacttatata tttggcattg gctcacatga
     3721 tcaagttcag aggtcacttc ttaattgaag gtgatttgaa tccagataat tccgatgtcg
     3781 acaagttgtt tattcaattg gttcaaactt acaaccaact tttcgaggaa aatccaatca
     3841 atgcctcagg tgtggatgct aaagctattt tatctgctag attgtcaaaa agtagacgtt
     3901 tggaaaatct tattgcccaa ttgccaggtg aaaaaaaaaa tggattgttt ggaaacttaa
     3961 ttgcattatc tttgggtttg accccaaatt tcaaatcaaa ctttgatttg gccgaggatg
     4021 ctaaacttca attgtctaag gatacatacg atgacgattt agataatctt cttgcccaaa
     4081 ttggtgatca atatgcagat ttattcttgg cagctaagaa cttgagtgat gcaattttgt
     4141 taagtgacat tttgagagtc aacacagaaa ttacaaaagc tcctttatcc gcctctatga
     4201 ttaaaagata tgatgaacac catcaagatt taaccttgtt gaaagctctt gtacgtcaac
     4261 aattaccaga aaagtataaa gaaatattct ttgatcaatc taaaaatggt tacgctggtt
     4321 atattgatgg tggtgctagt caagaagaat tttataagtt tatcaagcca attcttgaaa
     4381 aaatggatgg tactgaggaa ttgttggtta agttgaatcg agaggattta cttcgtaagc
     4441 aaagaacatt tgataacggt tctatccctc atcaaatcca cttaggtgag ttacacgcta
     4501 tcttgagacg tcaggaagat ttttaccctt ttttgaaaga caatcgtgaa aaaattgaaa
     4561 aaattttgac tttcagaatt ccttattacg tcgggccatt ggctagaggt aattctagat
     4621 ttgcatggat gactcgtaaa tctgaagaga ctatcacccc atggaatttt gaggaagttg
     4681 ttgataaggg agcctccgct caatcattca tcgagagaat gaccaatttc gacaaaaact
     4741 tgccaaatga gaaggtgtta cctaaacatt ctttgttata tgaatatttc actgtttata
     4801 atgaattaac aaaagtcaaa tacgtcactg aaggtatgag aaaaccagca ttcttaagtg
     4861 gtgaacaaaa gaaagctatc gttgacttgt tattcaaaac taatcgtaaa gtcactgtca
     4921 aacaacttaa agaggactat tttaagaaaa tagagtgttt cgattccgtt gaaatcagtg
     4981 gggttgagga tagatttaat gctagtttag gaacttatca cgatttgttg aaaattatca
     5041 aagacaaaga ttttttggat aatgaagaaa acgaagatat cttggaggac attgtattga
     5101 ctttgacttt gtttgaggat agagaaatga tcgaagaacg tttaaaaact tacgctcact
     5161 tattcgacga taaagtcatg aaacaattaa aaagaagaag atataccggt tggggaagat
     5221 tatctagaaa gttgattaat ggtattagag ataagcaaag tggtaaaacc atcttagatt
     5281 tccttaaaag tgatggtttt gcaaacagaa actttatgca gttgattcat gatgatagtt
     5341 tgacctttaa ggaagatatt caaaaagctc aggtttctgg acagggtgat tcattgcatg
     5401 aacatattgc caacttagca gggtctccag ctatcaaaaa gggaatttta caaactgtta
     5461 aagttgttga tgagttggtg aaagttatgg gacgtcataa gcctgaaaat atagttatag
     5521 aaatggctag agaaaatcaa acaactcaga aaggacaaaa gaattctcgt gaaagaatga
     5581 aaagaataga agaaggaatt aaagagttgg gttctcaaat cttaaaagaa cacccagtcg
     5641 aaaacaccca gttacagaac gagaagcttt acttgtacta tttgcaaaac gggcgtgaca
     5701 tgtatgtaga tcaagagttg gatatcaata gactttcaga ttacgatgtc gatcacatag
     5761 ttcctcagtc atttttaaaa gatgattcca ttgacaacaa agttttaaca agatctgata
     5821 aggctagagg taaatcagac aatgtgccat cagaagaagt ggttaagaaa atgaagaact
     5881 attggagaca attgttaaat gcaaagttga ttactcagag aaaatttgac aacttaacta
     5941 aagctgaaag aggaggatta tccgaattag ataaagctgg attcataaaa cgtcagttgg
     6001 ttgaaacaag acaaattact aaacatgtag cccaaatttt agattcccga atgaatacta
     6061 aatatgatga aaatgacaaa ttaatcagag aggtcaaagt gatcacatta aagtcaaagt
     6121 tggtgtcaga tttccgaaag gattttcaat tctacaaggt gagagagatc aacaattatc
     6181 atcatgctca cgacgcatat ttgaatgcag tggtaggaac tgccttaata aagaagtatc
     6241 ctaagttaga atccgaattc gtgtatggtg attataaagt ctacgatgtc agaaagatga
     6301 tagcaaaatc agaacaagaa attgggaaag ccaccgcaaa gtatttcttt tactccaaca
     6361 tcatgaattt ctttaagacc gaaatcacct tggctaacgg ggaaatcaga aaacgtcctt
     6421 tgattgaaac aaatggagaa accggtgaaa ttgtgtggga taaggggaga gattttgcta
     6481 ctgttagaaa agttttatca atgcctcaag ttaatattgt aaagaagact gaagttcaaa
     6541 ctggtggttt ctctaaggaa tccattcttc caaaacgaaa ctcagacaag ttgatcgccc
     6601 gaaaaaaaga ttgggatcct aagaaatacg gaggttttga ttctcctact gtcgcatatt
     6661 ctgtcttggt cgtggctaaa gttgaaaagg gtaaatccaa aaaattgaaa tctgtgaaag
     6721 aattgttagg tattaccatc atggagcgtt catcctttga gaaaaaccca attgactttc
     6781 tcgaagcgaa gggctataaa gaagtgaaga aagatttgat tattaagttg ccaaagtatt
     6841 ctctctttga acttgaaaat gggagaaaga gaatgttggc ttcagctgga gaattgcaaa
     6901 aaggaaacga gttagctttg ccttcaaagt acgttaattt cttatactta gcatctcatt
     6961 atgaaaagtt gaaggggtcc cctgaagaca atgagcaaaa gcaattattc gtagaacaac
     7021 ataaacacta tttggatgag ataattgaac aaatctccga gttttctaaa agagttattt
     7081 tggctgatgc aaatttggat aaagttttat ctgcttataa taagcatcgt gacaaaccaa
     7141 ttcgagaaca agctgaaaat attatccact tgttcacatt gactaacttg ggagctccag
     7201 ccgcgtttaa gtactttgac accaccattg accgtaagag atatacttca acaaaagaag
     7261 tgttagacgc cacattgatt catcagtcca taactggttt atatgaaact agaatcgatt
     7321 tgtcacaatt ggggggtgat agccgagcgg atcctaagaa aaaacgaaaa gtcagtggtg
     7381 gtggtagtgg gtccgggtca ggaggttcat ccaagttagg aggttcagga gggagtatgg
     7441 aacgagttag aatgatcaac gtacagcgtt tgttagaggc tgcagagttt ttggaaagac
     7501 gagaacgaga atgcgagcat ggttacgcat cttccttccc atctatgcca tccccacgag
     7561 ggagtggagg ggggtctggg tccggttctg gatctgggag ttcaaaatta gggggatccg
     7621 ggggatctat ggaacgtgtc cgtatgatta atgtccaaag attattagaa gccgcagaat
     7681 ttttagaaag acgagaaaga gaatgtgaac atggttatgc atcatcattt ccaagtatgc
     7741 cttcaccaag aggttaaccc gggggatccg agtgaaattc tggaaatctg gaaatctggt
     7801 tttgtattct tgttattctt ctttttgtta ttacatatat aacttgttac ttttttaaaa
     7861 aaatctttgt ttattttata aatatataaa actaaattta agaaaaagag aaaaatgttt
     7921 tatttgagag attgatattt tacttgaatt tagcttagct tttataaagt attattatgt
     7981 aaaaaaacaa aacaaatata cattaaaaag ttaagactat aaaatagcca cccaaggcat
     8041 ttctatatct tgttgttgtt gttttcatct tctgtatcag aggaacttat tttattattt
     8101 tcgtcacggg tattttctct tgtttgatga ttcatcccat tcattccatc ataaaattct
     8161 agaaggacca cctttgattg taaatagtaa taattaccac ccttatttaa ttatttattt
     8221 aacttattta tttatttatt ctacatatat acaaatctaa taaagtgaaa atctccccct
     8281 tcacatttat aattggccag tctttttcaa ataagcattc caaccagcat ttctatacct
     8341 tttaccttca atatctggat ctcttccttt accaaacaat cctctaccaa caatgataat
     8401 atcagttcca gtgctaacaa cttcatcaac agttctatat tgttgtccta atccatcacc
     8461 tttatcatct aatccaactc caggtgtcat aataagccaa tcaaatcctt cttcttggcc
     8521 acccatatca cgttgggcaa taaatccaat aacaaattcc ttatcggatt tagcaatttc
     8581 aacagttttt tgagaatatt ctccatagta ccgaattcga gctcgtttaa acgtcgacac
     8641 tggatggcgg cgttagtatc gaatcgacag cagtatagcg accagcattc acatacgatt
     8701 gacgcatgat attactttct gcgcacttaa cttcgcatct gggcagatga tgtcgaggcg
     8761 aaaaaaaata taaatcacgc taacatttga ttaaaataga acaactacaa tataaaaaaa
     8821 ctatacaaat gacaagttct tgaaaacaag aatcttttta ttgtcagtac tgactcgagt
     8881 tattatggac atggcataga catatacaaa gcttgttcac catcggaagc agtaccatcg
     8941 tataaagcag tatccaaacc acacaaagtg aaacccattc ttctataagc atgaatagct
     9001 ggagcattaa cattggtaac ttccaaccac aaatgaccag cacctctttc tctggcgaat
     9061 tcagtagcca aacccatcaa agctctacca acaccatgac ctctatgttc tggagcaact
     9121 tcaatatctt caacagtcaa tcttctgttc caaccagaat aagaaacaac aacgaaacca
     9181 gccaaatcac catcatcacc ataagcaacg aaagttctag aatctggatc accatcttca
     9241 ccagcatcgg attcatcatc ggattcatca tctgggaaaa ccttagtcaa tggtggatca
     9301 actggaactt ctctcaaagt gaaaccatca ccagtagcag taactctaaa aacagtatcg
     9361 gtagtgaaag aaccatccaa agcttcaata gcttcagcat cacctggaac agaagttctg
     9421 tatctataag cagtatcatc caaagtagta gacataattg taggatccgg ttgtttatgt
     9481 tcggatgtga tgtgagaact gtatcctagc aagattttaa aaggaagtat atgaaagaag
     9541 aacctcagtg gcaaatccta accttttata tttctctaca ggggcgcggc gtggggacaa
     9601 ttcaacgcgt ctgtgagggg agcgtttccc tgctcgcagg tctgcagcga ggagccgtaa
     9661 tttttgcttc gcgccgtgcg gccatcaaaa tgtatggatg caaatgatta tacatgggga
     9721 tgtatgggct aaatgtacgg gcgacagtca catcatgccc ctgagctgcg cacgtcaaga
     9781 ctgtcaagga gggtattctg ggcctccatg tcgctggccg ggtgacccgg cggggacgag
     9841 gcaagcttga ttgctaatga tcccactgat gataattcag ctaacatcaa taaccctctt
     9901 ggctcttggt tggtggtggt ttctttagct ccctgtttta atccttcaac cactccattc
     9961 ccagtgacac catgagcatt ggtaatatct gcccaactac taattttata aactccacca
    10021 atatattgtt tctttacggt attaccaata tcagcaaatt ttctatcttc aaaaatcata
    10081 aattgatgtt tacgtgaaag ttctaataat ggttcaatag tggattcata ggaaaaatca
    10141 ttgattatat caatatgagt cttgattaag catacataag gacctaattt atcaattaat
    10201 tcaaggaatt ccttagtggt atcaacgtca attgatgcac ataaattggt tttcttcagt
    10261 tccattaatc gaaataatcg ctgtgctact ggtgaggcat gagtttctgc tctctcacta
    10321 taggtcttag tgttgactgt catatctttt gtttgctatt tctatttcta tttctttctt
    10381 caactgtaaa aggggcggta tataaaccag tgtgtatggg gttgttgctc aggaattgat
    10441 caatgtttaa aagaatggtt gaaatcatca ttgaagaaca aaaaaaaaga ttttttcttt
    10501 cattatgtta tctgtataat atgcaggaaa taagattgca aaaaaatagc cgtttttttg
    10561 gatactatca aacaagagga atgactaata cagaattagt gttacgaatc aatggcacta
    10621 cagcaacttt caacaaaata atctacgttc aaaatataat atatactatt aaataaaatc
    10681 aaataataaa ataattttaa agaaagtagt accagctctt ttttttgttt ccgtttatac
    10741 catccaaatc aattcctatt agtcgcccta tagtgagtcg tattacaatt cactggccgt
    10801 cgttttacaa cgtcgtgact gggaaaaccc tggcgttacc caacttaatc gccttgcagc
    10861 acatcccccc ttcgccagct ggcgtaatag cgaagaggcc cgcaccgatc gcccttccca
    10921 acagttgcgt agcctgaatg gcgaatgggn nnnnnnnnnn nnnnnnnnnn nnnnnnnnnn
    10981 nnnnnnnnnn nnnnnnnnnn nnnnnnnnnn nnnnnnnnnn nnnnnnnnnn nnnnnnnnnn
    11041 nnnnnnnnnn nnnnnnnnnn nnnnnnnnnn nnncgccggc aaaaaaaagc accaccgact
    11101 cggtgccact ttttcaagtt gataacggac tagccttatt ttaacttgct atttctagct
    11161 ctaaaacgtg gtctccgttg gttgccatcg aaattaaaaa tagtttacgc aagtctcgaa
    11221 cttccaccac aatttaattg taagaacgct gcgaaaacat attctccaat cctattgggc
    11281 cgaagtttca gctatgccaa aggcatcaaa ttttttttta taaaattttc cacttttcca
    11341 taccagtgaa attatcacgt gatggagtga gtatctataa tatttgattg tttctttgat
    11401 gaggcaatac tcgagtatag ttattgacca atgactttta ccggctaaac aagtggtatt
    11461 caagcacaat tcagttttct ggatctctaa taattgcaat tgcaattgct tcacatactc
    11521 tgtttataat tcagtttctt tctcttgatg ttactgatat attaagttaa taaataccaa
    11581 taactttttt tcaaaaatct tctattttcc tttcaattga ttatttaaac acgaatcgtt
    11641 aataagctgt gattgctttt tctttttctt tttcttttct ttgttcaagt ttgaaaaaag
    11701 taaaaaaaaa ggtttctctt gttcgatgta gaattcagtg ggttatagtt gtaatgatat
    11761 atggaataaa aagaaagaaa gaaagagaag agaaagagaa gaagagaaga attaagtaaa
    11821 cgtgtattag aatttaaaaa ttaaaattca tgataatctt taataataat taactaagaa
    11881 tcacaaaatt gaaaatttga aagaaaaaag atcactccaa ggtcgtgtca agtgactaga
    11941 aattcttaat taaaatagtt ataacaaaaa aagaaatttg tatataacaa ttaagtaaaa
    12001 gaaaaaaaag caattcgctt tgtataataa tacccagaaa aatatattca tatattcata
    12061 aatcaaacat gaaatgaaga atgctgaatc acttgatagg atttagttcc attatggtac
    12121 taagaagtaa tattacttct atgaaaaggt tgaatccgag atcaaaattc atcttttcat
    12181 atactctgga gaaaaaaaaa aaagtaattg tagtaagaat gacaagtatc agttgagaaa
    12241 aaaagtaaca aagagaaagc tcggaggagg ctccccaaag gttttatcac caatggtggt
    12301 accactaacc caagaacaga aaaagcattg atattttgaa aaaatacaat actcatcttt
    12361 taacccgaac cttttcttgt cctttaaaac ttttatctca tatctgtcca aagtcatatt
    12421 gtcttactac tttctctcct tcatcgtcct tnnnnnnnnn nnnnnnnnnn nnnnnnnnnn
    12481 nnnnnnnnnn nnnnnnnnnn nnnnnnnnnn nnnnnnnnnn nnnnnnnnnn nnnnnnnnnn
    12541 nannnnnnnn nnnnnnnnnn nnnnnnnnnn nnnnnnnnnn nnnnnnnnnn ncctttgacg
    12601 ttggagtcca cgttctttaa tagtggactc ttgttccaaa ctggaacaac actcaaccct
    12661 atctcggtct attcttttga tttataaggg attttgccga tttcggccta ttggttaaaa
    12721 aatgagctga tttaacaaaa atttaacgcg aattttaaca aaatattaac gtttacaatt
    12781 t
//
