>Addgene plasmid #122380 | pRS267 | addgene full sequence | sequence record 243382 | Addgene NGS Result
GACTTGAGCGTCGATTTTTGTGATGCTCGTCAGGGGGGCGGAGCCTATGGAAAAACGCCAGCAACGCGGC
CTTTTTACGGTTCCTGGCCTTTTGCTGGCCTTTTGCTCACATGTTCTTTCCTGCGTTATCCCCTGATTCT
GTGGATAACCGTATTACCGCCTTTGAGTGAGCTGATACCGCTCGCCGCAGCCGAACGACCGAGCGCAGCG
AGTCAGTGAGCGAGGAAGCGTAAGAGCGCCCAATACGCAAACCGCCTCTCCCCGCGCGTTGGCCGATTCA
TTAATGCAGCTGGCACGACAGGTTTCCCGACTGGAAAGCGGGCAGTGAGCGCAACGCAATTAATGTGAGT
TAGCTCACTCATTAGGCACCCCAGGCTTTACACTTTATGCTTCCGGCTCGTATGTTGTGTGGAATTGTGA
GCGGATAACAATTTCACACAGGAAACAGCTATGACCATGATTACGCCAAGCTCGAAATTAACCCTCACTA
AAGGGAACAAAAGCTGGTACCAGAGCTATTAAGATCACCAGCCTCGTTTATAATAAACTTAGTCTAATAT
TTCTTTTGGACCAAAATAGAAACTGTTCTCAGGTGGCAAAAAACAGCTTAAAGTCTGTGTTAAAAAAAGA
TCTCGGCTATGCCAATCAAAAAGGAGTGACATTATTATGTAAAAGAAGAAATGTTGTAATTCCGCGAAAC
AACAATTTTAATGCTTACTGTGCCGCCACCAATATCCTATGGCCAAGGGGCCTTTAAACATGCCACGGAA
ATATACAGTCAAAGTAAACCTACTATGTCTTTAGAGCCTTCAGGATCAATTGTTTTTAAATGAATGACTG
CAAAACTAGAAAAGTAGCCTCTTACATAAGCAAGTCATTTGTACACCGAGAGTTTAGTAACCAGTGAAGC
AAGTATATCTGGCAAACCTGAAACTTATCTGTGAATTATAAAGCTCATAAGTAAAAAGTGTAGAAAAGAA
GATAAGGCAGACCAAATACAAATTTGCAACAGTACAACGAATATTTCAGCGTCAAAACTAGAGAATAATA
AAGAAAACGATCTTTTCAAAAAGAAAAAACCTTTTAGTTTTCCTTTGTTGTTGTTGTGGGTGTGTGCTAT
TTATATTATATAGTTTACTCATAATACCATAAAATATTCGGTTTGATTAGGTTATTTTAATAAGCTAATT
TGTTTCTAATCGTGTAATTTATGCTGTGTATATTAAGTAGTGTGTGCACTGCCCAAAAATGTTTGTTGTT
TATAGTCGGTTAAAGAGAAAAAAGAAAAAAAGATCCATACACACACGTTAATTAGTTGTTCAACGTAATA
CACTCATATTTTGTTCTTATTTGCTTTCGGTCGCTGTTCTCACCAAGATTTATTGCCAACGAAACAATTT
TTTTTTATATATTTTCAGATTTTTCTTTTTTTCCTTTCCTTTCCTTTTCTAATTTTCACTCCTGGTTTTC
TTTCTTTCTTAGAAACATTATCTCGATATTAATATTAAAAAAATATAATCATTCAAAATGGATAAAAAAT
ACTCCATAGGTTTGGCCATTGGAACCAATTCAGTTGGATGGGCTGTAATCACTGATGAATATAAGGTTCC
TTCTAAAAAGTTCAAAGTTTTAGGAAATACTGATAGACACTCCATTAAAAAGAATTTAATTGGTGCCTTG
TTGTTTGACAGTGGTGAAACAGCTGAAGCAACTCGTTTGAAAAGAACAGCTAGAAGAAGATATACCAGAA
GAAAGAACAGAATTTGTTACTTGCAAGAAATCTTTTCTAATGAAATGGCAAAGGTTGATGATTCTTTTTT
TCATAGATTGGAAGAAAGTTTCTTAGTTGAAGAAGATAAGAAACATGAAAGACATCCAATCTTTGGTAAT
ATTGTAGATGAAGTGGCTTACCACGAAAAATATCCTACAATTTATCATTTGAGAAAAAAATTAGTTGACT
CCACTGATAAAGCTGACTTAAGACTTATATATTTGGCATTGGCTCACATGATCAAGTTCAGAGGTCACTT
CTTAATTGAAGGTGATTTGAATCCAGATAATTCCGATGTCGACAAGTTGTTTATTCAATTGGTTCAAACT
TACAACCAACTTTTCGAGGAAAATCCAATCAATGCCTCAGGTGTGGATGCTAAAGCTATTTTATCTGCTA
GATTGTCAAAAAGTAGACGTTTGGAAAATCTTATTGCCCAATTGCCAGGTGAAAAAAAAAATGGATTGTT
TGGAAACTTAATTGCATTATCTTTGGGTTTGACCCCAAATTTCAAATCAAACTTTGATTTGGCCGAGGAT
GCTAAACTTCAATTGTCTAAGGATACATACGATGACGATTTAGATAATCTTCTTGCCCAAATTGGTGATC
AATATGCAGATTTATTCTTGGCAGCTAAGAACTTGAGTGATGCAATTTTGTTAAGTGACATTTTGAGAGT
CAACACAGAAATTACAAAAGCTCCTTTATCCGCCTCTATGATTAAAAGATATGATGAACACCATCAAGAT
TTAACCTTGTTGAAAGCTCTTGTACGTCAACAATTACCAGAAAAGTATAAAGAAATATTCTTTGATCAAT
CTAAAAATGGTTACGCTGGTTATATTGATGGTGGTGCTAGTCAAGAAGAATTTTATAAGTTTATCAAGCC
AATTCTTGAAAAAATGGATGGTACTGAGGAATTGTTGGTTAAGTTGAATCGAGAGGATTTACTTCGTAAG
CAAAGAACATTTGATAACGGTTCTATCCCTCATCAAATCCACTTAGGTGAGTTACACGCTATCTTGAGAC
GTCAGGAAGATTTTTACCCTTTTTTGAAAGACAATCGTGAAAAAATTGAAAAAATTTTGACTTTCAGAAT
TCCTTATTACGTCGGGCCATTGGCTAGAGGTAATTCTAGATTTGCATGGATGACTCGTAAATCTGAAGAG
ACTATCACCCCATGGAATTTTGAGGAAGTTGTTGATAAGGGAGCCTCCGCTCAATCATTCATCGAGAGAA
TGACCAATTTCGACAAAAACTTGCCAAATGAGAAGGTGTTACCTAAACATTCTTTGTTATATGAATATTT
CACTGTTTATAATGAATTAACAAAAGTCAAATACGTCACTGAAGGTATGAGAAAACCAGCATTCTTAAGT
GGTGAACAAAAGAAAGCTATCGTTGACTTGTTATTCAAAACTAATCGTAAAGTCACTGTCAAACAACTTA
AAGAGGACTATTTTAAGAAAATAGAGTGTTTCGATTCCGTTGAAATCAGTGGGGTTGAGGATAGATTTAA
TGCTAGTTTAGGAACTTATCACGATTTGTTGAAAATTATCAAAGACAAAGATTTTTTGGATAATGAAGAA
AACGAAGATATCTTGGAGGACATTGTATTGACTTTGACTTTGTTTGAGGATAGAGAAATGATCGAAGAAC
GTTTAAAAACTTACGCTCACTTATTCGACGATAAAGTCATGAAACAATTAAAAAGAAGAAGATATACCGG
TTGGGGAAGATTATCTAGAAAGTTGATTAATGGTATTAGAGATAAGCAAAGTGGTAAAACCATCTTAGAT
TTCCTTAAAAGTGATGGTTTTGCAAACAGAAACTTTATGCAGTTGATTCATGATGATAGTTTGACCTTTA
AGGAAGATATTCAAAAAGCTCAGGTTTCTGGACAGGGTGATTCATTGCATGAACATATTGCCAACTTAGC
AGGGTCTCCAGCTATCAAAAAGGGAATTTTACAAACTGTTAAAGTTGTTGATGAGTTGGTGAAAGTTATG
GGACGTCATAAGCCTGAAAATATAGTTATAGAAATGGCTAGAGAAAATCAAACAACTCAGAAAGGACAAA
AGAATTCTCGTGAAAGAATGAAAAGAATAGAAGAAGGAATTAAAGAGTTGGGTTCTCAAATCTTAAAAGA
ACACCCAGTCGAAAACACCCAGTTACAGAACGAGAAGCTTTACTTGTACTATTTGCAAAACGGGCGTGAC
ATGTATGTAGATCAAGAGTTGGATATCAATAGACTTTCAGATTACGATGTCGATCACATAGTTCCTCAGT
CATTTTTAAAAGATGATTCCATTGACAACAAAGTTTTAACAAGATCTGATAAGGCTAGAGGTAAATCAGA
CAATGTGCCATCAGAAGAAGTGGTTAAGAAAATGAAGAACTATTGGAGACAATTGTTAAATGCAAAGTTG
ATTACTCAGAGAAAATTTGACAACTTAACTAAAGCTGAAAGAGGAGGATTATCCGAATTAGATAAAGCTG
GATTCATAAAACGTCAGTTGGTTGAAACAAGACAAATTACTAAACATGTAGCCCAAATTTTAGATTCCCG
AATGAATACTAAATATGATGAAAATGACAAATTAATCAGAGAGGTCAAAGTGATCACATTAAAGTCAAAG
TTGGTGTCAGATTTCCGAAAGGATTTTCAATTCTACAAGGTGAGAGAGATCAACAATTATCATCATGCTC
ACGACGCATATTTGAATGCAGTGGTAGGAACTGCCTTAATAAAGAAGTATCCTAAGTTAGAATCCGAATT
CGTGTATGGTGATTATAAAGTCTACGATGTCAGAAAGATGATAGCAAAATCAGAACAAGAAATTGGGAAA
GCCACCGCAAAGTATTTCTTTTACTCCAACATCATGAATTTCTTTAAGACCGAAATCACCTTGGCTAACG
GGGAAATCAGAAAACGTCCTTTGATTGAAACAAATGGAGAAACCGGTGAAATTGTGTGGGATAAGGGGAG
AGATTTTGCTACTGTTAGAAAAGTTTTATCAATGCCTCAAGTTAATATTGTAAAGAAGACTGAAGTTCAA
ACTGGTGGTTTCTCTAAGGAATCCATTCTTCCAAAACGAAACTCAGACAAGTTGATCGCCCGAAAAAAAG
ATTGGGATCCTAAGAAATACGGAGGTTTTGATTCTCCTACTGTCGCATATTCTGTCTTGGTCGTGGCTAA
AGTTGAAAAGGGTAAATCCAAAAAATTGAAATCTGTGAAAGAATTGTTAGGTATTACCATCATGGAGCGT
TCATCCTTTGAGAAAAACCCAATTGACTTTCTCGAAGCGAAGGGCTATAAAGAAGTGAAGAAAGATTTGA
TTATTAAGTTGCCAAAGTATTCTCTCTTTGAACTTGAAAATGGGAGAAAGAGAATGTTGGCTTCAGCTGG
AGAATTGCAAAAAGGAAACGAGTTAGCTTTGCCTTCAAAGTACGTTAATTTCTTATACTTAGCATCTCAT
TATGAAAAGTTGAAGGGGTCCCCTGAAGACAATGAGCAAAAGCAATTATTCGTAGAACAACATAAACACT
ATTTGGATGAGATAATTGAACAAATCTCCGAGTTTTCTAAAAGAGTTATTTTGGCTGATGCAAATTTGGA
TAAAGTTTTATCTGCTTATAATAAGCATCGTGACAAACCAATTCGAGAACAAGCTGAAAATATTATCCAC
TTGTTCACATTGACTAACTTGGGAGCTCCAGCCGCGTTTAAGTACTTTGACACCACCATTGACCGTAAGA
GATATACTTCAACAAAAGAAGTGTTAGACGCCACATTGATTCATCAGTCCATAACTGGTTTATATGAAAC
TAGAATCGATTTGTCACAATTGGGGGGTGATAGCCGAGCGGATCCTAAGAAAAAACGAAAAGTCAGTGGT
GGTGGTAGTGGGTCCGGGTCAGGAGGTTCATCCAAGTTAGGAGGTTCAGGAGGGAGTATGGAACGAGTTA
GAATGATCAACGTACAGCGTTTGTTAGAGGCTGCAGAGTTTTTGGAAAGACGAGAACGAGAATGCGAGCA
TGGTTACGCATCTTCCTTCCCATCTATGCCATCCCCACGAGGGAGTGGAGGGGGGTCTGGGTCCGGTTCT
GGATCTGGGAGTTCAAAATTAGGGGGATCCGGGGGATCTATGGAACGTGTCCGTATGATTAATGTCCAAA
GATTATTAGAAGCCGCAGAATTTTTAGAAAGACGAGAAAGAGAATGTGAACATGGTTATGCATCATCATT
TCCAAGTATGCCTTCACCAAGAGGTTAACCCGGGGGATCCGAGTGAAATTCTGGAAATCTGGAAATCTGG
TTTTGTATTCTTGTTATTCTTCTTTTTGTTATTACATATATAACTTGTTACTTTTTTAAAAAAATCTTTG
TTTATTTTATAAATATATAAAACTAAATTTAAGAAGAAGAGAAAAATGTTTTATTTGAGAGATTGAAATT
TTACTTGAATTTAGCTTAGCTTTTATAAAGTATTATTATGTAAAAAAACAAAACAAATATACATTAAAAA
GTTAAGACTATAAAATAGCCACCCAAGGCATTTCTATATCTTGTTGTTGTTGTTTTCATCTTCTGTATCA
GAGGAACTTATTTTATTATTTTCGTCACGGGTATTTTCTCTTGTTTGATGATTCATCCCATTCATTCCAT
CATAAAATTCTAGAAGGACCACCTTTGATTGTAAATAGTAATAATTACCACCCTTATTTAATTATTTATT
TAACTTATTTATTTATTTATTATACATATATACAAATCTAATAAAGTGAAAATCTCCCCCTTCACATTTA
TAATTGGCCAGTTTTTTTCAAATAAGCATTCCAACCAGCATCTCTATACCTTTTACCTTCAATATCTGGA
TCTCTTCCTTTACCAAACAATCCTCTACCAACAATGATAATATCAGTTCCAGTGCTAACAACTTCATCAA
CAGTTCTATATTGTTGTCCTAATCCATCACCTTTATCATCTAATCCAACTCCAGGTGTCATAATAAGCCA
ATCAAATCCTTCTTCTTGTCCACCCATATCACGTTGGGCAATAAATCCAATAACAAATTCCTTATCGGAT
TTAGCAATTTCAACAGTTTTTTGAGAATATTCTCCATACGAATTCGAGCTCGTTTAAACGTCGACACTGG
ATGGCGGCGTTAGTATCGAATCGACAGCAGTATAGCGACCAGCATTCACATACGATTGACGCATGATATT
ACTTTCTGCGCACTTAACTTCGCATCTGGGCAGATGATGTCGAGGCGAAAAAAAATATAAATCACGCTAA
CATTTGATTAAAATAGAACAACTACAATATAAAAAAACTATACAAATGACAAGTTCTTGAAAACAAGAAT
CTTTTTATTGTCAGTACTGACTCGAGTTATTATGGACATGGCATAGACATATACAAAGCTTGTTCACCAT
CGGAAGCAGTACCATCGTATAAAGCAGTATCCAAACCACACAAAGTGAAACCCATTCTTCTATAAGCATG
AATAGCTGGAGCATTAACATTGGTAACTTCCAACCACAAATGACCAGCACCTCTTTCTCTGGCGAATTCA
GTAGCCAAACCCATCAAAGCTCTACCAACACCATGACCTCTATGTTCTGGAGCAACTTCAATATCTTCAA
CAGTCAATCTTCTGTTCCAACCAGAATAAGAAACAACAACGAAACCAGCCAAATCACCATCATCACCATA
AGCAACGAAAGTTCTAGAATCTGGATCACCATCTTCACCAGCATCGGATTCATCATCGGATTCATCATCT
GGGAAAACCTTAGTCAATGGTGGATCAACTGGAACTTCTCTCAAAGTGAAACCATCACCAGTAGCAGTAA
CTCTAAAAACAGTATCGGTAGTGAAAGAACCATCCAAAGCTTCAATAGCTTCAGCATCACCTGGAACAGA
AGTTCTGTATCTATAAGCAGTATCATCCAAAGTAGTAGACATAATTGTAGGATCCGGTTGTTTATGTTCG
GATGTGATGTGAGAACTGTATCCTAGCAAGATTTTAAAAGGAAGTATATGAAAGAAGAACCTCAGTGGCA
AATCCTAACCTTTTATATTTCTCTACAGGGGCGCGGCGTGGGGACAATTCAACGCGTCTGTGAGGGGAGC
GTTTCCCTGCTCGCAGGTCTGCAGCGAGGAGCCGTAATTTTTGCTTCGCGCCGTGCGGCCATCAAAATGT
ATGGATGCAAATGATTATACATGGGGATGTATGGGCTAAATGTACGGGCGACAGTCACATCATGCCCCTG
AGCTGCGCACGTCAAGACTGTCAAGGAGGGTATTCTGGGCCTCCATGTCGCTGGCCGGGTGACCCGGCGG
GGACGAGGCAAGCTTGATATGCTAATGATCCCACTGATGATAATTCAGCTAACATCAATAACCCTCTTGG
CTCTTGGTTGGTGGTGGTTTCTTTAGCTCCCTGTTTTAATCCTTCAACTACTCCATTCCCAGTGACACCA
TGAGCATTAGTAATATCTGCCCAACTACTAATTTTATAAACTCCACCAATATATTGTTTCTTCACGGTAT
TACCAATATCAGCAAATTTTCTATCTTCAAAAATCATAAATTGATGTTTACGTGAAAGTTCTAATAATGG
TTCAATAGTGGATTCATAGGAAAAATCATTGATTATATCAATATGAGTCTTGATTAAGCATACATAAGGA
CCCAATTTATCAATTAATTCAAGGAATTCCTTAGTGGTATCAACATCAATTGATGCACATAAATTGGTTT
TCTTCAGTTCCATTAATCGAAATAATCGTTGTGCTACTGGTGAGGCATGAGTTTCTGCTCTCTCACTATA
GGTCTTAGTGTTGACTGTCATATCTTTTGTTTGCTATTTCTATTTCTATTTCTTTCTTCAACTGTAAAAG
GGGCGATATATAAACCAGTGTGTATGGGGTTGTTGCTCAGGAATTGATCAATGTTTAAAAGAATGGTTGA
AATCATCATTGAAGAACAAAAAAAAAGATTTTTTCTTTCATTATGTTATCTGTATAATATGCAGGAAATA
AGATTGCAAAAAAATAGCCGTTTTTTTGGATACTATCAAACAAGAGGAATGACTAATACAGAATTAGTGT
TACGAATCAATGGCACTACAGCAACTTTCAACAAAATAATCTACGTTCAAAATATAATATATACTATTAA
ATAAAATCAAATAATAAAATAATTTTAAAGAAAGTAGTACCAGCTCTTTTTTTTGTTTCCGTTTATACCA
TCCAAATCAATTCCTATTAGTCTCCAATTCGCCCTATAGTGAGTCGTATTACAATTCACTGGCCGTCGTT
TTACAACGTCGTGACTGGGAAAACCCTGGCGTTACCCAACTTAATCGCCTTGCAGCACATCCCCCTTTCG
CCAGCTGGCGTAATAGCGAAGAGGCCCGCACCGATCGCCCTTCCCAACAGTTGCGCAGCCTGAATGGCGA
ATGGG
[124 nt withheld, positions 9246-9369]
CGCCGGCAAAAAAAAGCACCACCGACTCGGTGCCACTTTTTCAAGTTGATAACGGACTAGCCTTATTTTA
ACTTGCTATTTCTAGCTCTAAAACGTGGTCTCCGTTGGTTGCCATCGAAATTAAAAATAGTTTACGCAAG
TCTCGAACTTCCACCACAATTTAATTGTAAGAACGCTGCGAAAACATATTCTCCAATCCTATTGGGCCGA
AGTTTCAGCTATGCCAAAGGCATCAAATTTTTTTTTATAAAATTTTCCACTTTTCCATACCAGTGAAATT
ATCACGTGATGGAGTGAGTATCTATAATATTTGATTGTTTCTTTGATGAGGCAATACTCGAGTATAGTTA
TTGACCAATGACTTTTACCGGCTAAACAAGTGGTATTCAAGCACAATTCAGTTTTCTGGATCTCTAATAA
TTGCAATTGCAATTGCTTCACATACTCTGTTTATAATTCAGTTTCTTTCTCTTGATGTTACTGATATATT
AAGTTAATAAATACCAATAACTTTTTTTCAAAAATCTTCTATTTTCCTTTCAATTGATTATTTAAACACG
AATCGTTAATAAGCTGTGATTGCTTTTTCTCTTTCTTTTTCTTTTCTTTGTTCAAGTTTGAAAAAAAAAA
AAAAAGGTTTCTCTTGTTCGATGTAGAATTCAGTGGGTTATAGTTGTAATGATATATGGAATAAAAAGAA
AGAAAGAGAAGAGAAAGAGAAGAAGAGAAGAATTAAGTAAACGTGTATTAGAATTTAAAAATTAAAATTC
ATGATAATCTTTAATAATAATTAACTAAGAATCACAAAATTGAAAATTTGAAAGAAAAAAGATCACTCCA
AGGTCGTGTCAAGTGACTAGAAATTCTTAATTAAAATAGTTATAACAAAAAAAGAAATTTGTATATAACA
ATTAAGTAAAAGAAAAAAAAGCAATTCGCTTTGTATAATAATACCCAGAAAAATATATTCATATATTCAT
AAATCAAACATGAAATGAAGAATGCTGAATCACTTGATAGGATTTAGTTCCATTATGGTACTAAGAAGTA
ATATTACTTCTATGAAAAGGTTGAATCCGAGATCAAAATTCATCTTTTCATATACTCTGGAGAAAAAAAA
AAAAGTAATTGTAGTAAGAATGACAAGTATCAGTTGAGAAAAAAAGTAACAAAGAGAAAGCTCGGAGGAG
GCTCCCCAAAGGTTTTATCACCAATGGTGGTACCACTAACCCAAGAACAGAAAAAGCATTGATATTTTGA
AAAATACAATACTCATCTTTTAACCCAAACCTTTTCTTGTCCTTTAAAACTTTTATCTCATGTCTGTCCA
AAGTCATATTGTCTTACTACTTTCTCTCCTTCAACGTCCTT
[90 nt withheld, positions 10741-10830]
A
[49 nt withheld, positions 10832-10880]
CCTTTGACGTTGGAGTCCACGTTCTTTAATAGTGGACTCTTGTTCCAAACTGGAACAACACTCAACCCTA
TCTCGGTCTATTCTTTTGATTTATAAGGGATTTTGCCGATTTCGGCCTATTGGTTAAAAAATGAGCTGAT
TTAACAAAAATTTAACGCGAATTTTAACAAAATATTAACGCTTACAATTTAGGTGGCACTTTTCGGGGAA
ATGTGCGCGGAACCCCTATTTGTTTATTTTTCTAAATACATTCAAATATGTATCCGCTCATGAGACAATA
ACCCTGATAAATGCTTCAATAATATTGAAAAAGGAAGAGTATGAGTATTCAACATTTCCGTGTCGCCCTT
ATTCCCTTTTTTGCGGCATTTTGCCTTCCTGTTTTTGCTCACCCAGAAACGCTGGTGAAAGTAAAAGATG
CTGAAGATCAGTTGGGTGCACGAGTGGGTTACATCGAACTGGATCTCAACAGCGGTAAGATCCTTGAGAG
TTTTCGCCCCGAAGAACGTTTTCCAATGATGAGCACTTTTAAAGTTCTGCTATGTGGCGCGGTATTATCC
CGTATTGACGCCGGGCAAGAGCAACTCGGTCGCCGCATACACTATTCTCAGAATGACTTGGTTGAGTACT
CACCAGTCACAGAAAAGCATCTTACGGATGGCATGACAGTAAGAGAATTATGCAGTGCTGCCATAACCAT
GAGTGATAACACTGCGGCCAACTTACTTCTGACAACGATCGGAGGACCGAAGGAGCTAACCGCTTTTTTG
CACAACATGGGGGATCATGTAACTCGCCTTGATCGTTGGGAACCGGAGCTGAATGAAGCCATACCAAACG
ACGAGCGTGACACCACGATGCCTGTAGCAATGGCAACAACGTTGCGCAAACTATTAACTGGCGAACTACT
TACTCTAGCTTCCCGGCAACAATTAATAGACTGGATGGAGGCGGATAAAGTTGCAGGACCACTTCTGCGC
TCGGCCCTTCCGGCTGGCTGGTTTATTGCTGATAAATCTGGAGCCGGTGAGCGTGGGTCTCGCGGTATCA
TTGCAGCACTGGGGCCAGATGGTAAGCCCTCCCGTATCGTAGTTATCTACACGACGGGGAGTCAGGCAAC
TATGGATGAACGAAATAGACAGATCGCTGAGATAGGTGCCTCACTGATTAAGCATTGGTAACTGTCAGAC
CAAGTTTACTCATATATACTTTAGATTGATTTAAAACTTCATTTTTAATTTAAAAGGATCTAGGTGAAGA
TCCTTTTTGATAATCTCATGACCAAAATCCCTTAACGTGAGTTTTCGTTCCACTGAGCGTCAGACCCCGT
AGAAAAGATCAAAGGATCTTCTTGAGATCCTTTTTTTCTGCGCGTAATCTGCTGCTTGCAAACAAAAAAA
CCACCGCTACCAGCGGTGGTTTGTTTGCCGGATCAAGAGCTACCAACTCTTTTTCCGAAGGTAACTGGCT
TCAGCAGAGCGCAGATACCAAATACTGTTCTTCTAGTGTAGCCGTAGTTAGGCCACCACTTCAAGAACTC
TGTAGCACCGCCTACATACCTCGCTCTGCTAATCCTGTTACCAGTGGCTGCTGCCAGTGGCGATAAGTCG
TGTCTTACCGGGTTGGACTCAAGACGATAGTTACCGGATAAGGCGCAGCGGTCGGGCTGAACGGGGGGTT
CGTGCACACAGCCCAGCTTGGAGCGAACGACCTACACCGAACTGAGATACCTACAGCGTGAGCTATGAGA
AAGCGCCACGCTTCCCGAAGGGAGAAAGGCGGACAGGTATCCGGTAAGCGGCAGGGTCGGAACAGGAGAG
CGCACGAGGGAGCTTCCAGGGGGAAACGCCTGGTATCTTTATAGTCCTGTCGGGTTTCGCCACCTCT
Features (pLannotate 1.2.2; 20 found; start..end, strand, type, name):
    236..328     +  CDS            lacI (fragment): lac repressor; lacI; The lac repressor binds to the lac operator to inhibit transcription in E. coli. This inhibition can be relieved by adding lactose or isopropyl-β-D-thiogalactopyranoside (IPTG).
    341..362     +  protein_bind   CAP binding site: CAP binding activates transcription in the presence of cAMP. E. coli catabolite activator protein
    377..407     +  promoter       lac promoter: promoter for the E. coli lac operon
    411..433     +  protein_bind   lac operator (fragment): The lac repressor binds to the lac operator to inhibit transcription in E. coli. This inhibition can be relieved by adding lactose or isopropyl-β-D-thiogalactopyranoside (IPTG). lac repressor encoded by lacI
    476..494     +  promoter       T3 promoter: promoter for bacteriophage T3 RNA polymerase
   1528..5631    +  CDS            cas9: CAS9_STRP1 - Also known as csn1 From Streptococcus pyogenes serotype M1.
   5920..6042    +  CDS            Mxi1 (fragment): MXI1_MOUSE - Experimental evidence at protein level: Swiss-Prot protein existence level 1. Transcriptional repressor. MXI1 binds with MAX to form a sequence-specific DNA-binding protein complex which recognizes the core sequence 5'-CAC[GA]TG-3'. MXI1 thus antagonizes MYC transcriptional activity by competing for MAX. Isoform Short, which lacks a segment, has a much stronger suppressive potential and associates with a SIN3 homologous protein. From Mus musculus (Mouse).
   6584..6895    -  CDS            URA3 (fragment): PYRF_YEAST - Experimental evidence at protein level: Swiss-Prot protein existence level 1. From Saccharomyces cerevisiae (strain ATCC 204508 / S288c) (Baker's yeast).
   6958..7155    -  terminator     TEF terminator: Ashbya gossypii TEF terminator
   7173..7742    -  CDS            sta: STA_STRLA - Experimental evidence at protein level: Swiss-Prot protein existence level 1. Involved in resistance to streptothricin, a broad-spectrum antibiotic produced by streptomycetes. Detoxifies streptothricin via acetylation of the beta amino group of the first beta-lysyl moiety of streptothricin. From Streptomyces lavendulae.
   7756..8099    -  promoter       TEF promoter: Ashbya gossypii TEF promoter
   8140..8613    -  CDS            URA3 (fragment): PYRF_YEAST - Experimental evidence at protein level: Swiss-Prot protein existence level 1. From Saccharomyces cerevisiae (strain ATCC 204508 / S288c) (Baker's yeast).
   9063..9081    -  promoter       T7 promoter: promoter for bacteriophage T7 RNA polymerase
   9084..9241    +  CDS            lacZα (fragment): LacZα fragment of β-galactosidase; lacZ fragment
   9246..9376    +  rep_origin     f1 ori (fragment) (sequence partly withheld): f1 bacteriophage origin of replication; arrow indicates direction of (+) strand synthesis
   9389..9463    -  misc_RNA       gRNA scaffold: guide RNA scaffold for the Streptococcus pyogenes CRISPR/Cas9 system
  10741..11070   +  rep_origin     f1 ori (fragment) (sequence partly withheld): f1 bacteriophage origin of replication; arrow indicates direction of (+) strand synthesis
  11096..11200   +  promoter       AmpR promoter: bla
  11201..12061   +  CDS            AmpR: β-lactamase; bla; confers resistance to ampicillin, carbenicillin, and related antibiotics
  12232..53      +  rep_origin     ori (across the origin): high-copy-number ColE1/pMB1/pBR322/pUC origin of replication
