[The description below was written by a language model from this plasmid's Addgene catalogue record, the feature table of its GenBank file and pLannotate feature annotations shown in this document.]
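Description:
pRS267 is a CRISPR interference plasmid of roughly 12.8 kb for repressing HSP90 in the fungal pathogen Candida albicans, built on the pRS159 backbone. It is maintained in E. coli through a high-copy ColE1/pUC-type origin and the bla (AmpR) ampicillin resistance gene. It also retains remnants of a pBluescript-like cloning vector: the lac promoter and operator, T3 and T7 promoters, a lacZα fragment, and an f1 origin that is split into two fragments flanking the guide RNA region. According to the catalogue entry the plasmid carries a NEUT5L integration site, so it is intended to be inserted into that locus of the C. albicans genome rather than replicating autonomously. The NEUT5L sequences themselves are not annotated in either feature table.

The effector is a catalytically dead Streptococcus pyogenes Cas9 (D10A and N863A in the annotation) followed by an SV40 nuclear localization signal and a fragment of the mammalian transcriptional repressor Mxi1, giving a dCas9-Mxi1 fusion that binds DNA without cutting it and silences nearby transcription. The promoter driving this fusion is not annotated. A separate cassette contains an S. pyogenes gRNA scaffold; the record states that the guide targets a site 112 bp upstream of the HSP90 start codon, but the sgRNA promoter is likewise not identified. Selection in yeast relies on a nourseothricin (NAT) marker, a streptothricin acetyltransferase gene flanked by the Ashbya gossypii TEF promoter and terminator. This cassette lies between two URA3-like fragments detected by automated annotation. The two sequence records differ slightly in length and start coordinate but show the same architecture. The plasmid is used to deplete HSP90 as part of a C. albicans CRISPRi repression platform.
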