Addgene plasmid #122380: pRS267
Purpose: CRISPRi plasmid for HSP90 depletion in Candida albicans. Contains dCas9-Mxi1 and NEUT5L integration site and an sgRNA targeting -112 bp upstream of HSP90 start codon
Depositing lab: Rebecca Shapiro. Depositing organization: University of Guelph. Publication: A CRISPR Interference Platform for Efficient Genetic Repression in Candida albicans. Wensing L, Sharma J, Uthayakumar D, Proteau Y, Chavez A, Shapiro RS. mSphere. 2019 Feb 13;4(1). pii: 4/1/e00002-19. doi: 10.1128/mSphere.00002-19. PubMed 30760609.
Backbone
  Vector backbone: pRS159
  Vector type: Yeast Expression, CRISPR
  Selectable markers: NAT
Growth in bacteria
  Bacterial resistance: Ampicillin, 100 μg/mL
  Growth temperature: 37°C
  Growth strain: DH5alpha
  Copy number: Unknown
Gene/Insert
  Gene/Insert name: HSP90
  gRNA/shRNA sequence: HSP90
Terms and licenses: Academic/Nonprofit Terms; Industry Terms: Not Available to Industry
How to cite: pRS267 was a gift from Rebecca Shapiro (Addgene plasmid # 122380 ; http://n2t.net/addgene:122380 ; RRID:Addgene_122380)
